>Addgene plasmid #68586 | pMpGWB132 | depositor full sequence | sequence record 130297 | pMpGWB132 sequence 12420 bps
TTTCACGCCCTTTTAAATATCCGATTATTCTAATAAACGCTCTTTTCTCTTAGGTTTACCCGCCAATATA
TCCTGTCAAACACTGATAGTTTAAACTGAAGGCGGGAAACGACAATCTGATCCAAGCTCAAGCTGCTCTA
GCATTCGCCATTCAGGCTGCGCAACTGTTGGGAAGGGCGATCGGTGCGGGCCTCTTCGCTATTACGCCAG
CTGGCGAAAGGGGGATGTGCTGCAAGGCGATTAAGTTGGGTAACGCCAGGGTTTTCCCAGTCACGACGTT
GTAAAACGACGGCCAGTGCCAAGCTTGGGTCTAGACCAGCCATTATAGCAACTATGTTAAAAGTGACAGT
TTTCTCTAATCGGGAATCTTGTCCGTATTGAAAGTTCCCTGTTCAGTGACTGAGCCGCTTAATAATATTT
TCAGTTTCGAGTACGAGGGAGAGATTGAACAAATTTTGGGGTTTCAGGGCTAAATTCTGCAGGGGCTTTA
GTTTTGAGTCGGGTGAAACTTTCCTAAGTCTTGGCAATGAACTCACATTCGCCATTGTACCTATTAAATG
ACCCAAACATCCTTGACAACAAATTGACAAGTACGGGAACATGATCTTCAATATGAAATTTAATATGTCC
TTTATGTTGGCTTTCCTCATCAATGATTGGAAACTCACATACAAAGAAAAGCGTGATATAATAAATCACT
AGAATCTTCTCCGCTTTCTAAGACAGTAATGATGGATCCACGTGAGTGTGAAACATCAATATCAACATCG
GTAGGAGTAGAGAAGTTTCTAAATCAGAAAAAGTGAATAGACAAGACAACTTACTCCTTGAACGAGAATA
TTCCTCGAGAAAGAGGGAAAAGAGTAAAAAGAGTAAAAAGCCATGGTACAGAATAGCCCATTCCATGGTT
ATTGCAGTCAAACCGCTACGCCAGCAAAAACGGAACGAAACTAAACCCGTTCCACAAATTGCGAAAGATG
GAATGTATTCGCCATGTATATTTCGAGATTATTATGAGACTTCCGGTCCCGGGAAGATGGCCTGGGTTCA
CCGGGATCAGCCGAATTCCGACGTGATGGAGCACGGCCATGCATACTTCTAGAGAAGTCGGCCACCGTGA
AATTCGACGACGAGATGGTACTAGAATCACCGGGACAGTACACACCTCGTTCATGGCCTCGAGCATTCGA
TGTCGCTCTCACCTGCACAGCCTCGAGGTATCGAGAGGGTTCTAGGATGGACCAGCGATGTCTCGAGGAA
TTTAGAAAGATTTCATGCGCTCGTTGTGTGAGAGCCAAGGAAGCACATTATGGGGCCTATAAGTACCACG
CAAGGGCCTGGGGTTCCCATCAATCAAATCAGTGTTCAGACGATTTCCTCAAGCGATCATTGCACCGTGA
TCAGTGAAGCACAGACTTCAAGCTTTTGGCTTGCCTACTTCCACGTTCCCATCCGAGATCGACACCGAAT
TGTTGAGTTCTGTCTGATCTTCCTGCAGTCGAGAGCGAAGTTCCACCATCTAGAGTTATCAACAAGTTTG
TACAAAAAAGCTGAACGAGAAACGTAAAATGATATAAATATCAATATATTAAATTAGATTTTGCATAAAA
AACAGACTACATAATACTGTAAAACACAACATATCCAGTCACTATGGCGGCCCCTCGAGGGGCCGCATTA
GGCACCCCAGGCTTTACACTTTATGCTTCCGGCTCGTATAATGTGTGGATTTTGAGTTAGGATCCGGCGA
GATTTTCAGGAGCTAAGGAAGCTAAAATGGAGAAAAAAATCACTGGATATACCACCGTTGATATATCCCA
ATGGCATCGTAAAGAACATTTTGAGGCATTTCAGTCAGTTGCTCAATGTACCTATAACCAGACCGTTCAG
CTGGATATTACGGCCTTTTTAAAGACCGTAAAGAAAAATAAGCACAAGTTTTATCCGGCCTTTATTCACA
TTCTTGCCCGCCTGATGAATGCTCATCCGGAATTCCGTATGGCAATGAAAGACGGTGAGCTGGTGATATG
GGATAGTGTTCACCCTTGTTACACCGTTTTCCATGAGCAAACTGAAACGTTTTCATCGCTCTGGAGTGAA
TACCACGACGATTTCCGGCAGTTTCTACACATATATTCGCAAGATGTGGCGTGTTACGGTGAAAACCTGG
CCTATTTCCCTAAAGGGTTTATTGAGAATATGTTTTTCGTCTCAGCCAATCCCTGGGTGAGTTTCACCAG
TTTTGATTTAAACGTGGCCAATATGGACAACTTCTTCGCCCCCGTTTTCACCATGGGCAAATATTATACG
CAAGGCGACAAGGTGCTGATGCCGCTGGCGATTCAGGTTCATCATGCCGTCTGTGATGGCTTCCATGTCG
GCAGAATGCTTAATGAATTACAACAGTACTGCGATGAGTGGCAGGGCGGGGCGTAAACGCGTGGATCCGG
CTTACTAAAAGCCAGATAACAGTATGCGTATTTGCGCGCTGATTTTTGCGGTATAAGAATATATACTGAT
ATGTATACCCGAAGTATGTCAAAAAGAGGTGTGCTATGAAGCAGCGTATTACAGTGACAGTTGACAGCGA
CAGCTATCAGTTGCTCAAGGCATATATGATGTCAATATCTCCGGTCTGGTAAGCACAACCATGCAGAATG
AAGCCCGTCGTCTGCGTGCCGAACGCTGGAAAGCGGAAAATCAGGAAGGGATGGCTGAGGTCGCCCGGTT
TATTGAAATGAACGGCTCTTTTGCTGACGAGAACAGGGACTGGTGAAATGCAGTTTAAGGTTTACACCTA
TAAAAGAGAGAGCCGTTATCGTCTGTTTGTGGATGTACAGAGTGATATTATTGACACGCCCGGGCGACGG
ATGGTGATCCCCCTGGCCAGTGCACGTCTGCTGTCAGATAAAGTCTCCCGTGAACTTTACCCGGTGGTGC
ATATCGGGGATGAAAGCTGGCGCATGATGACCACCGATATGGCCAGTGTGCCGGTCTCCGTTATCGGGGA
AGAAGTGGCTGATCTCAGCCACCGCGAAAATGACATCAAAAACGCCATTAACCTGATGTTCTGGGGAATA
TAAATGTCAGGCTCCCTTATACACAGCCCGTCTGCAGGTCGACCATAGTGACTGGATATGTTGTGTTTTA
CAGTATTATGTAGTCTGTTTTTTATGCAAAATCTAATTTAATATATTGATATTTATATCATTTTACGTTT
CTCGTTCAGCTTTCTTGTACAAAGTGGTTGATAACAGCGCTTAGAGCTCGAATTTCCCCGATCGTTCAAA
CATTTGGCAATAAAGTTTCTTAAGATTGAATCCTGTTGCCGGTCTTGCGATGATTATCATATAATTTCTG
TTGAATTACGTTAAGCATGTAATAATTAACATGTAATGCATGACGTTATTTATGAGATGGGTTTTTATGA
TTAGAGTCCCGCAATTATACATTTAATACGCGATAGAAAACAAAATATAGCGCGCAAACTAGGATAAATT
ATCGCGCGCGGTGTCATCTATGTTACTAGATCGGGAATTGGTTCCGGAACCAATTCGTAATCATGGTCAT
AGCTGTTTCCTGTGTGAAATTGTTATCCGCTCACAATTCCACACAACATACGAGCCGGAAGCATAAAGTG
TAAAGCCTGGGGTGCCTAATGAGTGAGCTAACTCACATTAGGCTGAATTAGGCGCGCCTATTTCTGAATT
CAACACATTGCGGACGTTTTTAATGTACTGAATTAACGCCGAATTAATTCGGGGGATCTGGATTTTAGTA
CTGGATTTTGGTTTTAGGAATTAGAAATTTTATTGATAGAAGTATTTTACAAATACAAATACATACTAAG
GGTTTCTTATATGCTCAACACATGAGCGAAACCCTATAGGAACCCTAATTCCCTTATCTGGGAACTACTC
ACACATTATTATGGAGAAACTCGAGCTTGTCGATCGACAGATCCCGGTCGGCATCTACTCTATTTCTTTG
CCCTCGGACGAGTGCTGGGGCGTCGGTTTCCACTATCGGCGAGTACTTCTACACAGCCATCGGTCCAGAC
GGCCGCGCTTCTGCGGGCGATTTGTGTACGCCCGACAGTCCCGGCTCCGGATCGGACGATTGCGTCGCAT
CGACCCTGCGCCCAAGCTGCATCATCGAAATTGCCGTCAACCAAGCTCTGATAGAGTTGGTCAAGACCAA
TGCGGAGCATATACGCCCGGAGTCGTGGCGATCCTGCAAGCTCCGGATGCCTCCGCTCGAAGTAGCGCGT
CTGCTGCTCCATACAAGCCAACCACGGCCTCCAGAAGAAGATGTTGGCGACCTCGTATTGGGAATCCCCG
AACATCGCCTCGCTCCAGTCAATGACCGCTGTTATGCGGCCATTGTCCGTCAGGACATTGTTGGAGCCGA
AATCCGCGTGCACGAGGTGCCGGACTTCGGGGCAGTCCTCGGCCCAAAGCATCAGCTCATCGAGAGCCTG
CGCGACGGACGCACTGACGGTGTCGTCCATCACAGTTTGCCAGTGATACACATGGGGATCAGCAATCGCG
CATATGAAATCACGCCATGTAGTGTATTGACCGATTCCTTGCGGTCCGAATGGGCCGAACCCGCTCGTCT
GGCTAAGATCGGCCGCAGCGATCGCATCCATAGCCTCCGCGACCGGTTGTAGAACAGCGGGCAGTTCGGT
TTCAGGCAGGTCTTGCAACGTGACACCCTGTGAACGGCGGGAGATGCAATAGGTCAGGCTCTCGCTAAAC
TCCCCAATGTCAAGCACTTCCGGAATCGGGAGCGCGGCCGATGCAAAGTGCCGATAAACATAACGATCTT
TGTAGAAACCATCGGCGCAGCTATTTACCCGCAGGACATATCCACGCCCTCCTACATCGAAGCTGAAAGC
ACGAGATTCTTCGCCCTCCGAGAGCTGCATCAGGTCGGAGACGCTGTCGAACTTTTCGATCAGAAACTTC
TCGACAGACGTCGCGGTGAGTTCAGGCTTTTTCATATCTCATTGCCCCCCGGATCTGCGAAAGCTCGAGA
GAGATAGATTTGTAGAGAGAGACTGGTGATTTCAGCGTGTCCTCTCCAAATGAAATGAACTTCCTTATAT
AGAGGAAGGTCTTGCGAAGGATAGTGGGATTGTGCGTCATCCCTTACGTCAGTGGAGATATCACATCAAT
CCACTTGCTTTGAAGACGTGGTTGGAACGTCTTCTTTTTCCACGATGCTCCTCGTGGGTGGGGGTCCATC
TTTGGGACCACTGTCGGCAGAGGCATCTTGAACGATAGCCTTTCCTTTATCGCAATGATGGCATTTGTAG
GTGCCACCTTCCTTTTCTACTGTCCTTTTGATGAAGTGACAGATAGCTGGGCAATGGAATCCGAGGAGGT
TTCCCGATATTACCCTTTGTTGAAAAGTCTCAATAGCCCTTTGGTCTTCTGAGACTGTATCTTTGATATT
CTTGGAGTAGACGAGAGTGTCGTGCTCCACCATGTTCACATCAATCCACTTGCTTTGAAGACGTGGTTGG
AACGTCTTCTTTTTCCACGATGCTCCTCGTGGGTGGGGGTCCATCTTTGGGACCACTGTCGGCAGAGGCA
TCTTGAACGATAGCCTTTCCTTTATCGCAATGATGGCATTTGTAGGTGCCACCTTCCTTTTCTACTGTCC
TTTTGATGAAGTGACAGATAGCTGGGCAATGGAATCCGAGGAGGTTTCCCGATATTACCCTTTGTTGAAA
AGTCTCAATAGCCCTTTGGTCTTCTGAGACTGTATCTTTGATATTCTTGGAGTAGACGAGAGTGTCGTGC
TCCACCATGTTGGCAAGCTGCTCTAGCCAATACGCAAACCGAATTCAGAAATAAATTCAGCCTAATTCGG
CGTTAATTCAGTACATTAAAAACGTCCGCAATGTGTTATTAAGTTGTCTAAGCGTCAATTTGTTTACACC
ACAATATATCCTGCCACCAGCCAGCCAACAGCTCCCCGACCGGCAGCTCGGCACAAAATCACCACTCGAT
ACAGGCAGCCCATCAGTCCGGGACGGCGTCAGCGGGAGAGCCGTTGTAAGGCGGCAGACTTTGCTCATGT
TACCGATGCTATTCGGAAGAACGGCAACTAAGCTGCCGGGTTTGAAACACGGATGATCTCGCGGAGGGTA
GCATGTTGATTGTAACGATGACAGAGCGTTGCTGCCTGTGATCAATTCGGGCACGAACCCAGTGGACATA
AGCCTGTTCGGTTCGTAAGCTGTAATGCAAGTAGCGTATGCGCTCACGCAACTGGTCCAGAACCTTGACC
GAACGCAGCGGTGGTAACGGCGCAGTGGCGGTTTTCATGGCTTGTTATGACTGTTTTTTTGGGGTACAGT
CTATGCCTCGGGCATCCAAGCAGCAAGCGCGTTACGCCGTGGGTCGATGTTTGATGTTATGGAGCAGCAA
CGATGTTACGCAGCAGGGCAGTCGCCCTAAAACAAAGTTAAACATCATGGGGGAAGCGGTGATCGCCGAA
GTATCGACTCAACTATCAGAGGTAGTTGGCGTCATCGAGCGCCATCTCGAACCGACGTTGCTGGCCGTAC
ATTTGTACGGCTCCGCAGTGGATGGCGGCCTGAAGCCACACAGTGATATTGATTTGCTGGTTACGGTGAC
CGTAAGGCTTGATGAAACAACGCGGCGAGCTTTGATCAACGACCTTTTGGAAACTTCGGCTTCCCCTGGA
GAGAGCGAGATTCTCCGCGCTGTAGAAGTCACCATTGTTGTGCACGACGACATCATTCCGTGGCGTTATC
CAGCTAAGCGCGAACTGCAATTTGGAGAATGGCAGCGCAATGACATTCTTGCAGGTATCTTCGAGCCAGC
CACGATCGACATTGATCTGGCTATCTTGCTGACAAAAGCAAGAGAACATAGCGTTGCCTTGGTAGGTCCA
GCGGCGGAGGAACTCTTTGATCCGGTTCCTGAACAGGATCTATTTGAGGCGCTAAATGAAACCTTAACGC
TATGGAACTCGCCGCCCGACTGGGCTGGCGATGAGCGAAATGTAGTGCTTACGTTGTCCCGCATTTGGTA
CAGCGCAGTAACCGGCAAAATCGCGCCGAAGGATGTCGCTGCCGACTGGGCAATGGAGCGCCTGCCGGCC
CAGTATCAGCCCGTCATACTTGAAGCTAGACAGGCTTATCTTGGACAAGAAGAAGATCGCTTGGCCTCGC
GCGCAGATCAGTTGGAAGAATTTGTCCACTACGTGAAAGGCGAGATCACCAAGGTAGTCGGCAAATAATG
TCTAGCTAGAAATTCGTTCAAGCCGACGCCGCTTCGCGGCGCGGCTTAACTCAAGCGTTAGATGCACTAA
GCACATAATTGCTCACAGCCAAACTATCAGGTCAAGTCTGCTTTTATTATTTTTAAGCGTGCATAATAAG
CCCTACACAAATTGGGAGATATATCATGCATGACCAAAATCCCTTAACGTGAGTTTTCGTTCCACTGAGC
GTCAGACCCCGTAGAAAAGATCAAAGGATCTTCTTGAGATCCTTTTTTTCTGCGCGTAATCTGCTGCTTG
CAAACAAAAAAACCACCGCTACCAGCGGTGGTTTGTTTGCCGGATCAAGAGCTACCAACTCTTTTTCCGA
AGGTAACTGGCTTCAGCAGAGCGCAGATACCAAATACTGTCCTTCTAGTGTAGCCGTAGTTAGGCCACCA
CTTCAAGAACTCTGTAGCACCGCCTACATACCTCGCTCTGCTAATCCTGTTACCAGTGGCTGCTGCCAGT
GGCGATAAGTCGTGTCTTACCGGGTTGGACTCAAGACGATAGTTACCGGATAAGGCGCAGCGGTCGGGCT
GAACGGGGGGTTCGTGCACACAGCCCAGCTTGGAGCGAACGACCTACACCGAACTGAGATACCTACAGCG
TGAGCTATGAGAAAGCGCCACGCTTCCCGAAGGGAGAAAGGCGGACAGGTATCCGGTAAGCGGCAGGGTC
GGAACAGGAGAGCGCACGAGGGAGCTTCCAGGGGGAAACGCCTGGTATCTTTATAGTCCTGTCGGGTTTC
GCCACCTCTGACTTGAGCGTCGATTTTTGTGATGCTCGTCAGGGGGGCGGAGCCTATGGAAAAACGCCAG
CAACGCGGCCTTTTTACGGTTCCTGGCCTTTTGCTGGCCTTTTGCTCACATGTTCTTTCCTGCGTTATCC
CCTGATTCTGTGGATAACCGTATTACCGCCTTTGAGTGAGCTGATACCGCTCGCCGCAGCCGAACGACCG
AGCGCAGCGAGTCAGTGAGCGAGGAAGCGGAAGAGCGCCTGATGCGGTATTTTCTCCTTACGCATCTGTG
CGGTATTTCACACCGCATATGGTGCACTCTCAGTACAATCTGCTCTGATGCCGCATAGTTAAGCCAGTAT
ACACTCCGCTATCGCTACGTGACTGGGTCATGGCTGCGCCCCGACACCCGCCAACACCCGCTGACGCGCC
CTGACGGGCTTGTCTGCTCCCGGCATCCGCTTACAGACAAGCTGTGACCGTCTCCGGGAGCTGCATGTGT
CAGAGGTTTTCACCGTCATCACCGAAACGCGCGAGGCAGGGTGCCTTGATGTGGGCGCCGGCGGTCGAGT
GGCGACGGCGCGGCTTGTCCGCGCCCTGGTAGATTGCCTGGCCGTAGGCCAGCCATTTTTGAGCGGCCAG
CGGCCGCGATAGGCCGACGCGAAGCGGCGGGGCGTAGGGAGCGCAGCGACCGAAGGGTAGGCGCTTTTTG
CAGCTCTTCGGCTGTGCGCTGGCCAGACAGTTATGCACAGGCCAGGCGGGTTTTAAGAGTTTTAATAAGT
TTTAAAGAGTTTTAGGCGGAAAAATCGCCTTTTTTCTCTTTTATATCAGTCACTTACATGTGTGACCGGT
TCCCAATGTACGGCTTTGGGTTCCCAATGTACGGGTTCCGGTTCCCAATGTACGGCTTTGGGTTCCCAAT
GTACGTGCTATCCACAGGAAAGAGACCTTTTCGACCTTTTTCCCCTGCTAGGGCAATTTGCCCTAGCATC
TGCTCCGTACATTAGGAACCGGCGGATGCTTCGCCCTCGATCAGGTTGCGGTAGCGCATGACTAGGATCG
GGCCAGCCTGCCCCGCCTCCTCCTTCAAATCGTACTCCGGCAGGTCATTTGACCCGATCAGCTTGCGCAC
GGTGAAACAGAACTTCTTGAACTCTCCGGCGCTGCCACTGCGTTCGTAGATCGTCTTGAACAACCATCTG
GCTTCTGCCTTGCCTGCGGCGCGGCGTGCCAGGCGGTAGAGAAAACGGCCGATGCCGGGATCGATCAAAA
AGTAATCGGGGTGAACCGTCAGCACGTCCGGGTTCTTGCCTTCTGTGATCTCGCGGTACATCCAATCAGC
TAGCTCGATCTCGATGTACTCCGGCCGCCCGGTTTCGCTCTTTACGATCTTGTAGCGGCTAATCAAGGCT
TCACCCTCGGATACCGTCACCAGGCGGCCGTTCTTGGCCTTCTTCGTACGCTGCATGGCAACGTGCGTGG
TGTTTAACCGAATGCAGGTTTCTACCAGGTCGTCTTTCTGCTTTCCGCCATCGGCTCGCCGGCAGAACTT
GAGTACGTCCGCAACGTGTGGACGGAACACGCGGCCGGGCTTGTCTCCCTTCCCTTCCCGGTATCGGTTC
ATGGATTCGGTTAGATGGGAAACCGCCATCAGTACCAGGTCGTAATCCCACACACTGGCCATGCCGGCCG
GCCCTGCGGAAACCTCTACGTGCCCGTCTGGAAGCTCGTAGCGGATCACCTCGCCAGCTCGTCGGTCACG
CTTCGACAGACGGAAAACGGCCACGTCCATGATGCTGCGACTATCGCGGGTGCCCACGTCATAGAGCATC
GGAACGAAAAAATCTGGTTGCTCGTCGCCCTTGGGCGGCTTCCTAATCGACGGCGCACCGGCTGCCGGCG
GTTGCCGGGATTCTTTGCGGATTCGATCAGCGGCCGCTTGCCACGATTCACCGGGGCGTGCTTCTGCCTC
GATGCGTTGCCGCTGGGCGGCCTGCGCGGCCTTCAACTTCTCCACCAGGTCATCACCCAGCGCCGCGCCG
ATTTGTACCGGGCCGGATGGTTTGCGACCGCTCACGCCGATTCCTCGGGCTTGGGGGTTCCAGTGCCATT
GCAGGGCCGGCAGACAACCCAGCCGCTTACGCCTGGCCAACCGCCCGTTCCTCCACACATGGGGCATTCC
ACGGCGTCGGTGCCTGGTTGTTCTTGATTTTCCATGCCGCCTCCTTTAGCCGCTAAAATTCATCTACTCA
TTTATTCATTTGCTCATTTACTCTGGTAGCTGCGCGATGTATTCAGATAGCAGCTCGGTAATGGTCTTGC
CTTGGCGTACCGCGTACATCTTCAGCTTGGTGTGATCCTCCGCCGGCAACTGAAAGTTGACCCGCTTCAT
GGCTGGCGTGTCTGCCAGGCTGGCCAACGTTGCAGCCTTGCTGCTGCGTGCGCTCGGACGGCCGGCACTT
AGCGTGTTTGTGCTTTTGCTCATTTTCTCTTTACCTCATTAACTCAAATGAGTTTTGATTTAATTTCAGC
GGCCAGCGCCTGGACCTCGCGGGCAGCGTCGCCCTCGGGTTCTGATTCAAGAACGGTTGTGCCGGCGGCG
GCAGTGCCTGGGTAGCTCACGCGCTGCGTGATACGGGACTCAAGAATGGGCAGCTCGTACCCGGCCAGCG
CCTCGGCAACCTCACCGCCGATGCGCGTGCCTTTGATCGCCCGCGACACGACAAAGGCCGCTTGTAGCCT
TCCATCCGTGACCTCAATGCGCTGCTTAACCAGCTCCACCAGGTCGGCGGTGGCCCATATGTCGTAAGGG
CTTGGCTGCACCGGAATCAGCACGAAGTCGGCTGCCTTGATCGCGGACACAGCCAAGTCCGCCGCCTGGG
GCGCTCCGTCGATCACTACGAAGTCGCGCCGGCCGATGGCCTTCACGTCGCGGTCAATCGTCGGGCGGTC
GATGCCGACAACGGTTAGCGGTTGATCTTCCCGCACGGCCGCCCAATCGCGGGCACTGCCCTGGGGATCG
GAATCGACTAACAGAACATCGGCCCCGGCGAGTTGCAGGGCGCGGGCTAGATGGGTTGCGATGGTCGTCT
TGCCTGACCCGCCTTTCTGGTTAAGTACAGCGATAACCTTCATGCGTTCCCCTTGCGTATTTGTTTATTT
ACTCATCGCATCATATACGCAGCGACCGCATGACGCAAGCTGTTTTACTCAAATACACATCACCTTTTTA
GACGGCGGCGCTCGGTTTCTTCAGCGGCCAAGCTGGCCGGCCAGGCCGCCAGCTTGGCATCAGACAAACC
GGCCAGGATTTCATGCAGCCGCACGGTTGAGACGTGCGCGGGCGGCTCGAACACGTACCCGGCCGCGATC
ATCTCCGCCTCGATCTCTTCGGTAATGAAAAACGGTTCGTCCTGGCCGTCCTGGTGCGGTTTCATGCTTG
TTCCTCTTGGCGTTCATTCTCGGCGGCCGCCAGGGCGTCGGCCTCGGTCAATGCGTCCTCACGGAAGGCA
CCGCGCCGCCTGGCCTCGGTGGGCGTCACTTCCTCGCTGCGCTCAAGTGCGCGGTACAGGGTCGAGCGAT
GCACGCCAAGCAGTGCAGCCGCCTCTTTCACGGTGCGGCCTTCCTGGTCGATCAGCTCGCGGGCGTGCGC
GATCTGTGCCGGGGTGAGGGTAGGGCGGGGGCCAAACTTCACGCCTCGGGCCTTGGCGGCCTCGCGCCCG
CTCCGGGTGCGGTCGATGATTAGGGAACGCTCGAACTCGGCAATGCCGGCGAACACGGTCAACACCATGC
GGCCGGCCGGCGTGGTGGTGTCGGCCCACGGCTCTGCCAGGCTACGCAGGCCCGCGCCGGCCTCCTGGAT
GCGCTCGGCAATGTCCAGTAGGTCGCGGGTGCTGCGGGCCAGGCGGTCTAGCCTGGTCACTGTCACAACG
TCGCCAGGGCGTAGGTGGTCAAGCATCCTGGCCAGCTCCGGGCGGTCGCGCCTGGTGCCGGTGATCTTCT
CGGAAAACAGCTTGGTGCAGCCGGCCGCGTGCAGTTCGGCCCGTTGGTTGGTCAAGTCCTGGTCGTCGGT
GCTGACGCGGGCATAGCCCAGCAGGCCAGCGGCGGCGCTCTTGTTCATGGCGTAATGTCTCCGGTTCTAG
TCGCAAGTATTCTACTTTATGCGACTAAAACACGCGACAAGAAAACGCCAGGAAAAGGGCAGGGCGGCAG
CCTGTCGCGTAACTTAGGACTTGTGCGACATGTCGTTTTCAGAAGACGGCTGCACTGAACGTCAGAAGCC
GACTGCACTATAGCAGCGGAGGGGTTGGATCAAAGTACTTTGATCCCGAGGGGAACCCTGTGGTTGGCAT
GCACATACAAATGGACGAACGGATAAACCT
Features (pLannotate 1.2.2; 27 found; start..end, strand, type, name):
     54..78      -  misc_feature   RB T-DNA repeat: right border repeat from nopaline C58 T-DNA
    144..298     -  CDS            lacZα (fragment): LacZα fragment of β-galactosidase; lacZ fragment
   1532..1656    +  protein_bind   attR1: mutant version of attR; recombination site for the Gateway® LR reaction LR Clonase™
   1693..1723    +  promoter       lac UV5 promoter: E. coli lac promoter with an "up" mutation
   1748..1776    +  promoter       cat promoter (fragment): promoter of the E. coli cat gene encoding chloramphenicol acetyltransferase
   1777..2436    +  CDS            CmR: chloramphenicol acetyltransferase; cat; confers resistance to chloramphenicol
   2615..2773    +  CDS            ccdA (fragment): CCDA_ECO57 - Also known as H, letA. Experimental evidence at protein level: Swiss-Prot protein existence level 1. Antitoxin component of a type II toxin-antitoxin (TA) system which inhibits the post-segregational killing (PSK) of plasmid-free cells, also referred to as a plasmid addiction system. Binds to and blocks the activity of CcdB; will also remove bound CcdB protein from the CcdB-GyrA complex by forming a CcdA-CcdB complex, a process termed rejuvenation. Functions as a transcriptional corepressor for the ccdAB operon, repression also requires CcdB (By similarity). From Escherichia coli
   2778..3080    +  CDS            ccdB: CCDB_ECOLI - Also known as G, letB, letD. Experimental evidence at protein level: Swiss-Prot protein existence level 1. Toxic component of a type II toxin-antitoxin (TA) system, functioning in plasmid maintainence. Responsible for the post- segregational killing (PSK) of plasmid-free cells, also referred to as a plasmid addiction system. Half-life of over 2 hours. Cell killing by CcdB is accompanied by filamentation, defects in chromosome and plasmid segregation, defects in cell division, formation of anucleate cells, decreased DNA synthesis and plasmid loss. Interferes with the activity of DN
   3124..3248    -  protein_bind   attR2: mutant version of attR; recombination site for the Gateway® LR reaction LR Clonase™
   3280..3532    +  terminator     NOS terminator: nopaline synthase terminator and poly(A) signal
   3588..3610    -  protein_bind   lac operator (fragment): The lac repressor binds to the lac operator to inhibit transcription in E. coli. This inhibition can be relieved by adding lactose or isopropyl-β-D-thiogalactopyranoside (IPTG). lac repressor encoded by lacI
   3614..3644    -  promoter       lac promoter: promoter for the E. coli lac operon
   3659..3680    -  protein_bind   CAP binding site: CAP binding activates transcription in the presence of cAMP. E. coli catabolite activator protein
   3765..3939    -  polyA_signal   CaMV poly(A) signal: cauliflower mosaic virus polyadenylation signal
   3980..5005    -  CDS            HygR: hygromycin B phosphotransferase confers resistance to hygromycin
   5072..5747    -  promoter       CaMV 35S promoter (enhanced): cauliflower mosaic virus 35S promoter with a duplicated enhancer region
   5942..5966    -  misc_feature   LB T-DNA repeat: left border repeat from nopaline C58 T-DNA
   6225..6248    +  promoter       Pc promoter (fragment): intI1 (promoter lies within the coding sequence); class 1 integron promoter
   6424..6480    +  CDS            GmR (fragment): gentamycin acetyltransferase; aacC1; confers resistance to gentamycin
   6491..7278    +  CDS            SmR (fragment): aminoglycoside adenylyltransferase (Murphy, 1985); aadA; confers resistance to spectinomycin and streptomycin
   7524..8112    +  rep_origin     ori: high-copy-number ColE1/pMB1/pBR322/pUC origin of replication
   8298..8438    -  misc_feature   bom: basis of mobility region from pBR322
   8540..8579    -  CDS            rop (fragment): Rop protein, which maintains plasmids at low copy number; rop
   8782..8976    -  rep_origin     pVS1 oriV: origin of replication for the Pseudomonas plasmid pVS1 (Heeb et al., 2000)
   9042..10115   -  CDS            pVS1 RepA: replication protein from the Pseudomonas plasmid pVS1 (Heeb et al., 2000)
  10544..11173   -  CDS            pVS1 StaA: stability protein from the Pseudomonas plasmid pVS1 (Heeb et al., 2000)
  11733..12134   -  CDS            Y4CG_SINFN (fragment): Protein inferred from homology: Swiss-Prot protein existence level 3. From Sinorhizobium fredii (strain NBRC 101917 / NGR234).
