[The description below was written by a language model from this plasmid's Addgene catalogue record and pLannotate feature annotations shown in this document.]
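Description:
pMpGWB132 is an empty Gateway destination binary vector for Agrobacterium-mediated transformation of the liverwort Marchantia polymorpha, and is also usable in other plants. It derives from the pMpGWB100 backbone, modified by placing the MpHSP17.8A1 promoter upstream of the Gateway cassette. The name suggests a small heat-shock protein gene promoter, which would allow heat-inducible expression, although the record does not describe its induction behaviour. The promoter is not annotated in the feature table, but an unannotated stretch between the lacZα fragment near the right border and attR1 is the likely location. The sequence record is 12,420 nt, larger than the listed backbone size, which is consistent with the added elements.

Within the T-DNA, bounded by nopaline-type right and left border repeats, the attR1–attR2 cassette carries a chloramphenicol resistance gene and the ccdB toxin gene and is followed by a NOS terminator. An LR reaction with an entry clone replaces this cassette with a gene of interest, placing it between the promoter and terminator. Loss of ccdB provides counter-selection against unrecombined vector, which is why the empty plasmid must be maintained in a ccdB-tolerant strain such as DB3.1. No fusion tag or reporter is annotated next to the cassette. In the opposite orientation, an enhanced CaMV 35S promoter drives hygromycin phosphotransferase with a CaMV poly(A) signal, allowing hygromycin selection of transformed plants.

Outside the T-DNA, the backbone carries an aadA gene for spectinomycin/streptomycin resistance and a ColE1/pMB1-type origin with the bom site for replication in E. coli. It also contains the pVS1 oriV, RepA and StaA functions for stable maintenance in Agrobacterium. Bacterial selection of the empty vector uses chloramphenicol together with spectinomycin.
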