Addgene plasmid #68586: pMpGWB132
Purpose: (Empty Backbone) Gateway binary vector designed for transgenic research with Marchantia polymorpha as well as other plants
Depositing lab: Takayuki Kohchi. Depositing organization: Kyoto University, Graduate School of Biostudies. Publication: Development of Gateway Binary Vector Series with Four Different Selection Markers for the Liverwort Marchantia polymorpha. Ishizaki K, Nishihama R, Ueda M, Inoue K, Ishida S, Nishimura Y, Shikanai T, Kohchi T. PLoS One. 2015 Sep 25;10(9):e0138876. doi: 10.1371/journal.pone.0138876. eCollection 2015. PONE-D-15-25288 PubMed 26406247.
Backbone
  Vector backbone: pMpGWB100
  Backbone manufacturer: Kohchi Lab., Kyoto University
  Backbone size (bp): 9502
  Modifications to backbone: MpHSP17.8A1 promoter is cloned upstream of the Gateway cassette.
  Vector type: Plant Expression
  Promoter: MpHSP17.8A1 promoter
  Selectable markers: Hygromycin
Growth in bacteria
  Bacterial resistance: Chloramphenicol and Spectinomycin, 25 & 50 μg/mL
  Growth temperature: 37°C
  Growth strain: DB3.1
  Copy number: High Copy
Gene/Insert
  Cloning method: Gateway Cloning
Resource information
  A portion of this plasmid was derived from a plasmid made by: The Gateway cassette was provided by Tsuyoshi Nakagawa at Shimane University, Japan.
Terms and licenses: Academic/Nonprofit Terms; Industry Terms: Not Available to Industry
How to cite: pMpGWB132 was a gift from Takayuki Kohchi (Addgene plasmid # 68586 ; http://n2t.net/addgene:68586 ; RRID:Addgene_68586)
