>Addgene plasmid #68586 | pMpGWB132 | addgene partial sequence | sequence record 127962 | ccdB-Fwd 5'-GCATGATGACCACCGATATG-3'
GGGGAATATAAATGTCAGGCTCCCTTATACACAGCCCGTCTGCAGGTCGACCATAGTGACTGGATATGTT
GTGTTTTACAGTATTATGTAGTCTGTTTTTTATGCAAAATCTAATTTAATATATTGATATTTATATCATT
TTACGTTTCTCGTTCAGCTTTCTTGTACAAAGTGGTTGATAACAGCGCTTAGAGCTCGAATTTCCCCGAT
CGTTCAAACATTTGGCAATAAAGTTTCTTAAGATTGAATCCTGTTGCCGGTCTTGCGATGATTATCATAT
AATTNCTGTTGAATTACGTTAAGCATGTAATAATTAACATGTAATGCATGACGTTATTTATGAGATGGGT
TTTTATGATTA
