>Addgene plasmid #68586 | pMpGWB132 | addgene partial sequence | sequence record 130296 | GW-5 5'-AATCTCGCCGGATCCTAACT-3'
GCCTGGGGTGCCTAATGCGGCCCCTCGAGGGGCCGCCATAGTGACTGGATATGTTGTGTTTTACAGTATT
ATGTAGTCTGTTTTTTATGCAAAATCTAATTTAATATATTGATATTTATATCATTTTACGTTTCTCGTTC
AGCTTTTTTGTACAAACTTGTTGATAACTCTAGATGGTGGAACTTCGCTCTCGACTGCAGGAAGATCAGA
CAGAACTCAACAATTCGGTGTCGATCTCGGATGGGAACGTGGAANTAGGCNAGCCAAAAGCTTGAAGTCT
GTGCTTCACTGATCACGGTGCAATGATCGCTTGAGGAAATCGTCTGAACACTGATTTGATTGATGGGAAC
CCCAGGCCCTTGCGTGGTACTTATAGGCCCCATAATGTGCTTCCTTGGCTCTCACACAACGAGCGCATGA
AATCTTTC
